Addgene plasmid #30289: pETCON-HB72/design_31
Depositing lab: David Baker. Depositing organization: University of Washington. Publication: Community-Wide Assessment of Protein-Interface Modeling Suggests Improvements to Design Methodology. Fleishman SJ, Whitehead TA, Strauch EM, Corn JE, Qin S, Zhou HX, Mitchell JC, Demerdash ON, Takeda-Shitaka M, Terashi G, Moal IH, Li X, Bates PA, Zacharias M, Park H, Ko JS, Lee H, Seok C, Bourquard T, Bernauer J, Poupon A, Aze J, Soner S, Ovali SK, Ozbek P, Tal NB, Haliloglu T, Hwang H, Vreven T, Pierce BG, Weng Z, Perez-Cano L, Pons C, Fernandez-Recio J, Jiang F, Yang F, Gong X, Cao L, Xu X, Liu B, Wang P, Li C, Wang C, Robert CH, Guharoy M, Liu S, Huang Y, Li L, Guo D, Chen Y, Xiao Y, London N, Itzhaki Z, Schueler-Furman O, Inbar Y, Patapov V, Cohen M, Schreiber G, Tsuchiya Y, Kanamori E, Standley DM, Nakamura H, Kinoshita K, Driggers CM, Hall RG, Morgan JL, Hsu VL, Zhan J, Yang Y, Zhou Y, Kastritis PL, Bonvin AM, Zhang W, Camacho CJ, Kilambi KP, Sircar A, Gray JJ, Ohue M, Uchikoga N, Matsuzaki Y, Ishida T, Akiyama Y, Khashan R, Bush S, Fouches D, Tropsha A, Esquivel-Rodriguez J, Kihara D, Stranges PB, Jacak R, Kuhlman B, Huang SY, Zou X, Wodak SJ, Janin J, Baker D. J Mol Biol. 2011 Sep 29. 10.1016/j.jmb.2011.09.031 PubMed 22001016.
Backbone
  Vector backbone: pETCON
  Backbone size w/o insert (bp): 5400
  Vector type: Yeast Expression
Growth in bacteria
  Bacterial resistance: Ampicillin, 100 μg/mL
  Growth temperature: 37°C
  Growth strain: DH5alpha
  Copy number: High Copy
Gene/Insert
  Gene/Insert name: SC1918/H1 HA designed binding protein HB72
  Species: Designed Sequence
  Insert size (bp): 669
  Cloning method: Restriction Enzyme; 5′ cloning site NdeI (not destroyed); 3′ cloning site XhoI (not destroyed)
  Sequencing primers: 5′ UP-GS
Resource information
  A portion of this plasmid was derived from a plasmid made by: Designed sequence
Terms and licenses: Academic/Nonprofit Terms; Industry Terms: Not Available to Industry
How to cite: pETCON-HB72/design_31 was a gift from David Baker (Addgene plasmid # 30289 ; http://n2t.net/addgene:30289 ; RRID:Addgene_30289)
