[The description below was written by a language model from this plasmid's Addgene catalogue record.]
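Description:
pETCON-HB72/design_31 is a yeast expression plasmid built on the pETCON backbone (about 5.4 kb without insert). It carries a 669 bp computationally designed open reading frame, HB72, also labelled design_31. The insert is described as a designed binding protein directed against the hemagglutinin (HA) of the SC1918/H1 influenza virus, so it is a synthetic sequence rather than a gene from a natural organism. It was cloned by restriction digestion between NdeI at the 5′ end and XhoI at the 3′ end. Both sites are retained, so the design can be excised or swapped for other variants in the same backbone.

For propagation in bacteria, the plasmid is maintained at high copy number under ampicillin selection. The record has no feature table and does not state the yeast promoter, the yeast selection marker, the yeast replication origin, or any fusion partners or epitope tags flanking the cloning sites. Those details cannot be confirmed here, although pETCON is generally known as a yeast surface display vector.

The associated publication is a community-wide assessment of protein-interface modelling that used designed protein binders as a benchmark for design methodology. HB72 therefore appears to be one of a numbered series of de novo HA-binder designs that were expressed in yeast so their target binding could be tested experimentally. The construct would typically be used to evaluate or compare the binding of designed proteins to H1 hemagglutinin, or as a starting point for further engineering of such binders.
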