>Addgene plasmid #30289 | pETCON-HB72/design_31 | depositor partial sequence | sequence record 13945 | Author sequence
CATATGAGTAACCCTTTGTTCCCAACTGAATCCGCCGCTTTGACTTTAGATGGTCCTTATGGTCCTTTAG
ATGTCGCCGTAGACTTGCCAGAACCAGATGTAGCAGTCCAACCTGTTACAGCCATAGTATGTCATCCATT
GTCCACCGAAGGTGGTAGTATGCACAATGAAGTTGTAACCATGGCTGCAAGAGCTTTGAGAGAATTGGGT
ATAACTGTTGTTAGATTCAATTTCGCCTCTGTTGGTACATCTTCAGGTGCTTTCTTTCAAGGTTCAGGTG
AGCAACAAGATTTGAGAGCTGTCGCAGAATGGGTTAGAGCACAAAGACCAACTGACACATTGTGGTTAGC
TGGTTTTTCTTTCGGTGCTTATGTTTCATTAAGAGCCGCTGCAGCCTTGGAACCTCAAGTTTTAATTTCC
ATAGCCCCACCTGCTGGTAGATGGGATTTTAGTGACGTTCAACCACCTGCTCAATGGTTGGTAATCCAAG
GTGACGCAGACGAAATTGTAGATCCTCAAGCCGTCTACGACTGGTTGGAAACCTTAGAACAACAACCAAC
TTTAGTTAGAATGCCTGATACATCTCATTTCTTTAATAGAAAATTGATTGATTTGAGAGGTGCCTTACAA
CATGGTGTCAGAAGATGGTTACCTGCTACCCCTCTCGAG
