>Addgene plasmid #30289 | pETCON-HB72/design_31 | addgene partial sequence | sequence record 35462 | 30289 with GAL1
ACATTTTCAATTAAGATGCAGTTACTTCGCTGTTTTTCAATATTTTCTGTTATTGCTTCAGTTTTAGCAC
AGGAACTGACAACTATATGCGAGCAAATCCCCTCACCAACTTTAGAATCGACGCCGTACTCTTTGTCAAC
GACTACTATTTTGGCCAACGGGAAGGCAATGCAAGGAGTTTTTGAATATTACAAATCAGTAACGTTTGTC
AGTAATTGCGGTTCTCACCCCTCAACAACTAGCAAAGGCAGCCCCATAAACACACAGTATGTTTTTAAGG
ACAATAGCTCGACGATTGAAGGTAGATACCCATACGACGTTCCAGACTACGCTCTGCAGGCTAGTGGTGG
AGGAGGCTCTGGTGGAGGCGGTAGCGGAGGCGGAGGGTCGGCTAGCCATATGAGTAACCCTTTGTTCCCA
ACTGAATCCGCCGCTTTGACTTTAGATGGTCCTTATGGTCCTTTAGATGTCGCCGTAGACTTGCCAGAAC
CAGATGTAGCAGTCCAACCTGTTACAGCCATAGTATGTCATCCATTGTCCACCGAAGGTGGTAGTATGCA
CAATGAAGTTGTAACCATGGCTGCAAGAGCTTTGAGAGAATTGGGTATAACTGTTGTTAGATTCAATTTC
GCCTCTGTTGGTACATCTTCAGGTGCTTTCTTTCAAGGTTCAGGTGAGCAACAAGATTTGAGAGCTGTCG
CAGAATGGGTTAGAGCACAAAGACCAACTGACACATTGTGGTTAGCTGGTTTTTCTTTCGGTGCTTATGT
TTCATTAAGAGCCGCTGCAGCCTTGGAACCTCAAGTTTTAATTTCCATAGCCCCACCTGCTGGTAGATGG
GATTTTAGTGACGTCA
